Addgene plasmid #39045: CRYBA4
Purpose: Bacterial expression for structure determination; may not be full ORF
Depositing lab: Nicola Burgess-Brown. Depositing organization: University of Oxford.
Backbone
  Vector backbone: pNIC28-Bsa4
  Backbone manufacturer: SGC
  Vector type: Bacterial Expression
Growth in bacteria
  Bacterial resistance: Kanamycin, 50 μg/mL
  Growth temperature: 37°C
  Growth strain: Mach1
  Copy number: Low Copy
Gene/Insert
  Gene/Insert name: CRYBA4 (alt names: crystallin, beta A4; PDB:3LWK)
  Species: H. sapiens (human)
  Insert size (bp): 664
  Entrez Gene: CRYBA4 (a.k.a. CTRCT23, CYRBA4, MCOPCT4)
  Tag / fusion protein: His Tev (N terminal on insert)
  Cloning method: Ligation Independent Cloning
  Sequencing primers: 5′ T7; 3′ T7-term
Terms and licenses: Academic/Nonprofit Terms; Industry Terms: Not Available to Industry
How to cite: CRYBA4 was a gift from Nicola Burgess-Brown (Addgene plasmid # 39045 ; http://n2t.net/addgene:39045 ; RRID:Addgene_39045)
