[The description below was written by a language model from this plasmid's Addgene catalogue record.]
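Description:
CRYBA4 is a bacterial expression plasmid built on the pNIC28-Bsa4 backbone from the SGC, a vector designed for ligation-independent cloning of protein-coding fragments for recombinant production in E. coli. It is selected with kanamycin and is recorded as low copy. The record does not list the origin of replication or explicitly name the promoter. However, the sequencing primers given are T7 forward and T7 terminator, which indicates that the insert lies between T7 promoter and terminator elements, so expression would require a host strain that supplies T7 RNA polymerase.

The insert is a 664 bp fragment of human CRYBA4, which encodes beta-crystallin A4, a structural protein of the eye lens whose gene aliases link it to cataract and microphthalmia. The depositor notes that the insert may not represent the full open reading frame, as is common for constructs trimmed to domain boundaries that favour soluble expression and crystallization. The protein is fused at its N terminus to a histidine tag followed by a TEV protease cleavage site. This allows capture by immobilized metal affinity chromatography and then removal of the tag to leave near-native protein.

The stated purpose is bacterial expression for structure determination, and the alternative insert names associate the construct with a deposited PDB structure. It is therefore suited to producing purified beta-crystallin A4 for crystallography and for related biophysical or biochemical studies. No feature table was supplied, so the exact residue boundaries of the fragment and the arrangement of the other backbone elements cannot be stated from this record.
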