>Addgene plasmid #39045 | CRYBA4 | depositor partial sequence | sequence record 49103 | CRYBA4 sequence 664 bps
ATGCACCATCATCATCATCATTCTTCTGGTGTAGATCTGGGTACCGAGAACCTGTACTTCCAATCCATGT
CAGCGGGACCCTGGAAGATGGTGGTGTGGGATGAGGACGGCTTCCAGGGCCGGCGGCACGAGTTCACGGC
CGAGTGCCCCAGCGTGCTGGAGCTTGGCTTCGAGACTGTGCGATCTTTGAAAGTGCTGAGTGGAGCGTGG
GTGGGCTTCGAGCATGCTGGCTTCCAAGGGCAGCAGTACATTCTGGAACGAGGCGAATATCCAAGCTGGG
ATGCCTGGGGCGGCAACACGGCCTACCCCGCCGAGAGGCTCACCTCCTTCCGGCCTGCGGCCTGTGCTAA
CCACCGTGACTCGAGGCTGACAATCTTCGAGCAAGAGAACTTCCTGGGCAAGAAAGGAGAGCTGAGCGAT
GACTATCCTTCCCTCCAGGCCATGGGATGGGAAGGCAATGAAGTAGGGTCCTTCCACGTCCACTCTGGGG
CCTGGGTTTGCTCCCAGTTTCCGGGCTACCGAGGATTTCAGTATGTGCTGGAATGCGATCACCATTCCGG
TGACTACAAACATTTCCGGGAGTGGGGCTCTCATGCCCCGACCTTCCAGGTGCAGAGCATCCGCAGGATC
CAGCAGTGACAGTAAAGGTGGATACGGATCCGAA
