>Addgene plasmid #39045 | CRYBA4 | addgene partial sequence | sequence record 53953 | pBRrevBam_primer
ATGCCGGCCACGATGCGTCCGGCGTAGAGGATCGAGATCTCGATCCCGCGAAATTAATACGACTCACTAT
AGGGGAATTGTGAGCGGATAACAATTCCCCTCTAGAAATAATTTTGTTTAACTTTAAGAAGGAGATATAC
ATATGCACCATCATCATCATCATTCTTCTGGTGTAGATCTGGGTACCGAGAACCTGTACTTCCAATCCAT
GTCAGCGGGACCCTGGAAGATGGTGGTGTGGGATGAGGACGGCTTCCAGGGCCGGCGGCACGAGTTCACG
GCCGAGTGCCCCAGCGTGCTGGAGCTTGGCTTCGAGACTGTGCGATCTTTGAAAGTGCTGAGTGGAGCGT
GGGTGGGCTTCGAGCATGCTGGCTTCCAAGGGCAGCAGTACATTCTGGAACGAGGCGAATATCCAAGCTG
GGATGCCTGGGGCGGCAACACGGCCTACCCCGCCGAGAGGCTCACCTCCTTCCGGCCTGCGGCCTGTGCT
AACCACCGTGACTCGAGGCTGACAATCTTCGAGCAAGAGAACTTCCTGGGCAAGAAAGGAGAGCTGAGCG
ATGACTATCCTTCCCTCCAGGCCATGGGATGGGAAGGCAATGAAGTAGGGTCCTTCCACGTCCACTCTGG
GGCCTGGGTTTGCTCCCAGTTTCCGGGCTACCGAGGATTTCAGTATGTGCTGGAATGCGATCACCATTCC
GGTGACTACAAACATT
